Addgene plasmid #52379: OCT4-GFP-2A-PURO transgenic reporter
Purpose: BAC recombineering generated construct, used as a reporter for OCT4 expression
Depositing lab: Jacob Hanna. Publication: Derivation of novel human ground state naive pluripotent stem cells. Gafni O, Weinberger L, Mansour AA, Manor YS, Chomsky E, Ben-Yosef D, Kalma Y, Viukov S, Maza I, Zviran A, Rais Y, Shipony Z, Mukamel Z, Krupalnik V, Zerbib M, Geula S, Caspi I, Schneir D, Shwartz T, Gilad S, Amann-Zalcenstein D, Benjamin S, Amit I, Tanay A, Massarwa R, Novershtern N, Hanna JH. Nature. 2013 Dec 12;504(7479):282-6. doi: 10.1038/nature12745. Epub 2013 Oct 30. PubMed 24172903.
Backbone
  Vector backbone: minimal Amp vector
  Backbone size w/o insert (bp): 2278
  Total vector size (bp): 21898
  Vector type: Mammalian Expression
  Selectable markers: Puromycin
Growth in bacteria
  Bacterial resistance: Ampicillin, 100 μg/mL
  Growth temperature: 37°C
  Growth strain: DH5alpha
  Copy number: High Copy
Gene/Insert 1
  Gene/Insert name: GFP-2A-puro
  Species: Synthetic
  Promoter: OCT4
  Cloning method: Ligation Independent Cloning
  Sequencing primers: 5′ TCCTTCGCCTCAGTTTCTCCCC
Gene/Insert 2
  Gene/Insert name: OCT4
  Species: H. sapiens (human)
  Insert size (bp): 18000
  Cloning method: Ligation Independent Cloning
  Sequencing primers: 5′ CGCCTTTGAGTGAGCTGATACCG; 3′ TTGTCTGTAAGCGGATGCCGG
Terms and licenses: Academic/Nonprofit Terms; Industry Terms: Not Available to Industry
How to cite: OCT4-GFP-2A-PURO transgenic reporter was a gift from Jacob Hanna (Addgene plasmid # 52379 ; http://n2t.net/addgene:52379 ; RRID:Addgene_52379)
