[The description below was written by a language model from this plasmid's Addgene catalogue record.]
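Description:
OCT4-GFP-2A-PURO transgenic reporter is a large mammalian reporter plasmid of about 21.9 kb, built by BAC recombineering. It carries roughly 18 kb of human OCT4 genomic sequence in a minimal ampicillin-resistance backbone of about 2.3 kb. The plasmid is propagated at high copy in standard E. coli cloning strains under ampicillin selection. No feature table is provided, so the type of bacterial origin and the exact boundaries of the genomic fragment are not stated in the record.

The payload is a synthetic GFP-2A-puro cassette placed under control of the OCT4 promoter within the human genomic fragment. Using a long stretch of the native locus rather than a short promoter fragment is generally intended to keep the surrounding regulatory sequences, so that reporter expression more closely follows endogenous OCT4 regulation. However, the record does not list which enhancer or other regulatory elements are included, nor where in the locus the cassette sits. The 2A peptide causes ribosomal skipping, so a single OCT4-driven transcript yields GFP and the puromycin resistance protein as separate polypeptides. Cells with OCT4 promoter activity therefore become both fluorescent and puromycin resistant, which allows them to be seen, sorted or enriched by drug selection.

The construct is described as a transgenic reporter for OCT4 expression. It was deposited in connection with work on deriving human naive, ground-state pluripotent stem cells, where such a reporter can be used to monitor and select for pluripotency-associated OCT4 activity.
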