>Addgene plasmid #52379 | OCT4-GFP-2A-PURO transgenic reporter | addgene partial sequence | sequence record 98121 | C-ter-GFP 5'-CTCCTCGCCCTTGCTCAC-3'
ATGAGGGCTTGCGAAGGGACTACTCAACCCCTCTCTCCCTCCCCAGTCCCACCCACTAGCCTTGACCTCT
GGCCCCGCCCCCTGGATGGGTGGAGGAGAGGGAGGTGGGGGGAGAAACTGAGGCGAAGGATGTTTGCCTA
ATGGTGGTGGCAATGGTGTCTGTGGAAGGGGAAAACCGGGAGACACAACTGGCGCCCCTCCAGGACCTCA
GTGCAGGTCCCCCACAGAAACTTTTTTTATTTTTATTTTTTAAGACAGGGTCTCACTTTGTTGCCCAGAC
TGGAGTGCAGTGGAGTACAATGATGGCTCAATGTAGCCTCGATCTACTGGGCCAAAGCAATCCTTCTGCT
CCAGCCTCCTAAGTGGCTGGGACTACAGGCTTGGACCACTGTGCCCTGTTAGTTTTTTTATTTTTAGTAG
AGATGGGGCCTTGCTATGTTACCCAGGCTGGTCTTGAATTCCTGTCCTCAAGAAATCCTCCCGCCTCTGC
CGCCCAGTGTCATGATTAAAGGCGTGAGCCACCACACCCAACTTTCAACTCCCAACCCGCTCCCTGGCAC
TCTCTCAGGCTCTGCACATCCCAGCTGTCTGGAATCACTCCCACACCTCCATGTTCTTCAGGAACCCAGG
TGCTTGACCCCCTCTCCACAGACCTCTGGCACTGTGCCTTCA
